Addgene plasmid #173208: ATP1A1_T804N_hPGK1_mScarlet-I-TOSI_Donor
Purpose: HDR donor plasmid to introduce the T804N mutation conferring cellular resistance to ouabain and the mScarlet-I mTOR signaling indicator (TOSI) cassette to ATP1A1 intron 17.
Depositing lab: Yannick Doyon. Depositing organization: Universite Laval. Publication: Marker-free co-selection for successive rounds of prime editing in human cells. Levesque S, Mayorga D, Fiset JP, Goupil C, Duringer A, Loiselle A, Bouchard E, Agudelo D, Doyon Y. Nat Commun. 2022 Oct 7;13(1):5909. doi: 10.1038/s41467-022-33669-z. PubMed 36207338.
Backbone
  Vector backbone: pUC19
  Total vector size (bp): 5652
  Vector type: Mammalian Expression, CRISPR
  Selectable markers: Ouabain
Growth in bacteria
  Bacterial resistance: Ampicillin, 100 μg/mL
  Growth temperature: 37°C
  Growth strain: DH5alpha
  Copy number: High Copy
Gene/Insert
  Gene/Insert name: ATP1A1-T804N mScarlet-I-TOSI donor
  Species: H. sapiens (human)
  Insert size (bp): 5652
  Promoter: hPGK1
  Cloning method: Restriction Enzyme; 5′ cloning site EcoRI (not destroyed); 3′ cloning site NheI (not destroyed)
  Sequencing primers: 5′ TGAGCGAGGAAGCGGAAGAG; 3′ CAGGGTTATTGTCTCATGAGCGG
Terms and licenses: Academic/Nonprofit Terms; Industry Terms: Not Available to Industry
Depositor comments: This plasmid can be used in combination with pX330_ATP1A1_G7 or eSpCas9(1.1)_No_FLAG_ATP1A1_G7 to target mScarlet-I mTOR Signaling Indicator (mSc-TOSI) to ATP1A1 intron 17. This reporter can be used to monitor mTORC1 signaling in human cells. A user-specified transgene of interest can also be cloned using restriction cloning sites upstream (KpnI, AflII) and downstream (XhoI, PmeI, SbfI) of the mSc-TOSI gene cassette. Please visit https://doi.org/10.1101/2021.11.02.464583 for bioRxiv preprint.
How to cite: ATP1A1_T804N_hPGK1_mScarlet-I-TOSI_Donor was a gift from Yannick Doyon (Addgene plasmid # 173208 ; http://n2t.net/addgene:173208 ; RRID:Addgene_173208)
