[The description below was written by a language model from this plasmid's Addgene catalogue record and pLannotate feature annotations shown in this document.]
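Description:
ATP1A1_T804N_hPGK1_mScarlet-I-TOSI_Donor is a 5.65 kb pUC19-based homology-directed repair donor for CRISPR editing of human cells. It is maintained in E. coli through the high-copy ColE1/pUC origin and the ampicillin resistance gene (β-lactamase with its own promoter). There is no conventional mammalian drug marker. Selection in human cells instead relies on ouabain, because the donor carries the T804N substitution in ATP1A1, the catalytic alpha subunit of the Na+/K+-ATPase, which makes edited cells resistant to this inhibitor.

The feature table shows Na+/K+-ATPase coding fragments on both sides of the cassette. They are annotated by best match to dog ATP1A1, human ATP1A3 and rat Atp1a4, but given the record's human ATP1A1 insert they most plausibly represent exons within the homology arms. Between the arms, in the opposite orientation to these exon fragments, lies an expression unit driven by the human PGK1 promoter. It encodes a Pdcd4 fragment fused to mScarlet-I and a bipartite nucleoplasmin nuclear localisation signal, and it ends with the bGH polyadenylation signal. This is the mScarlet-I mTOR signaling indicator (mSc-TOSI), a red fluorescent reporter for monitoring mTORC1 signaling in human cells.

Used with a Cas9 plasmid expressing the ATP1A1 G7 guide, the donor inserts the reporter into ATP1A1 intron 17 while installing T804N, so ouabain treatment enriches for cells carrying the targeted integration. According to the depositor, restriction sites upstream (KpnI, AflII) and downstream (XhoI, PmeI, SbfI) of the mSc-TOSI gene cassette also allow a user-specified transgene to be cloned in.
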