Features (pLannotate 1.2.2; 14 found; start..end, strand, type, name):
     34..81      -  CDS            nucleoplasmin NLS: bipartite nuclear localization signal from nucleoplasmin
     82..777     -  CDS            mScarlet-I: mScarlet-I is a basic (constitutively fluorescent) red fluorescent protein published in 2016, derived from synthetic construct. It is reported to be a rapidly-maturing monomer with moderate acid sensitivity.
    754..1023    -  CDS            Pdcd4 (fragment): PDCD4_RAT - Also known as Dug. Experimental evidence at protein level: Swiss-Prot protein existence level 1. Inhibits translation initiation and cap-dependent translation. May excert its function by hindering the interaction between EIF4A1 and EIF4G. Inhibits the helicase activity of EIF4A. Modulates the activation of JUN kinase. Down-regulates the expression of MAP4K1, thus inhibiting events important in driving invasion, namely, MAPK85 activation and consequent JUN-dependent transcription. May play a role in apoptosis. Tumor suppressor. Inhibits tumor promoter-induced neoplastic transformati
   1049..1559    -  promoter       hPGK promoter: human phosphoglycerate kinase 1 promoter
   1915..2049    +  CDS            ATP1A1 (fragment): AT1A1_CANLF - Experimental evidence at protein level: Swiss-Prot protein existence level 1. This is the catalytic component of the active enzyme, which catalyzes the hydrolysis of ATP coupled with the exchange of sodium and potassium ions across the plasma membrane. This action creates the electrochemical gradient of sodium and potassium ions, providing the energy for active transport of various nutrients. From Canis lupus familiaris (Dog) (Canis familiaris).
   2413..2464    -  misc_feature   bom (fragment): basis of mobility region from pBR322
   2566..2601    -  CDS            rop (fragment): Rop protein, which maintains plasmids at low copy number; rop
   2696..2800    +  promoter       AmpR promoter: bla
   2801..3661    +  CDS            AmpR: β-lactamase; bla; confers resistance to ampicillin, carbenicillin, and related antibiotics
   3832..4420    +  rep_origin     ori: high-copy-number ColE1/pMB1/pBR322/pUC origin of replication
   4603..4656    +  CDS            lacI (fragment): lac repressor; lacI; The lac repressor binds to the lac operator to inhibit transcription in E. coli. This inhibition can be relieved by adding lactose or isopropyl-β-D-thiogalactopyranoside (IPTG).
   4914..5084    +  CDS            ATP1A3 (fragment): AT1A3_HUMAN - Experimental evidence at protein level: Swiss-Prot protein existence level 1. This is the catalytic component of the active enzyme, which catalyzes the hydrolysis of ATP coupled with the exchange of sodium and potassium ions across the plasma membrane. This action creates the electrochemical gradient of sodium and potassium ions, providing the energy for active transport of various nutrients. From Homo sapiens (Human).
   5222..5413    +  CDS            Atp1a4 (fragment): AT1A4_RAT - Also known as Atp1al2. Experimental evidence at protein level: Swiss-Prot protein existence level 1. This is the catalytic component of the active enzyme, which catalyzes the hydrolysis of ATP coupled with the exchange of sodium and potassium ions across the plasma membrane. This action creates the electrochemical gradient of sodium and potassium ions, providing the energy for active transport of various nutrients. Plays a role in sperm motility. From Rattus norvegicus (Rat).
   5426..5650    -  polyA_signal   bGH poly(A) signal: bovine growth hormone polyadenylation signal
>Addgene plasmid #173208 | ATP1A1_T804N_hPGK1_mScarlet-I-TOSI_Donor | addgene full sequence | sequence record 339517 | Addgene NGS Result
TGCAGGGTTTAAACGCGGCCGCTCGAGTTATCACTTTTTCTTTTTTGCCTGGCCGGCCTTTTTCGTGGCC
GCCGGCCTTTTCTTGTACAGCTCGTCCATGCCGCCGGTGGAGTGGCGGCCCTCGGAGCGTTCGTACTGTT
CCACCACGGTGTAGTCCTCGTTGTGGGAGGTGATGTCCAACTTGCGGTCGACGTTGTAGGCGCCGGGCAT
CTGCACGGGCTTCTTGGCCTTGTAGGTGGTCTTGAAGTCCGCCAGGTAGCGGCCGCCGTCCTTCAGGCGC
AGGGCCATCTTAATGTCGCCCTTCAGCACGCCGTCCTCGGGGTACAACCGCTCGGTGGATGCTTCCCAGC
CCATTGTCTTCTTCTGCATTACGGGGCCGTCAGGAGGGAAGTTGGTGCCGCGGAGCTTCACCTTGTAGAT
CAGGGTGCCGTCCTCCAGGGAGGTGTCCTGGGTCACGGTCACGGCGCCGCCGTCCTCGAAGTTCATCACG
CGCTCCCACTTGAAGCCCTCGGGGAAGGACTGCTTATAGTAGTCGGGGATGTCGGCGGGGTGCTTGATGA
AGGCCCTGGAGCCGTACATGAACTGAGGGGACAGGATGTCCCAGGAGAAGGGCAGGGGGCCACCCTTGGT
CACCTTCAGCTTGGCGGTCTGGGTGCCCTCGTAGGGGCGGCCCTCGCCCTCGCCCTCGATCTCGAACTCG
TGGCCGTTCATGGAGCCCTCCATGTGCACCTTGAACCGCATGAACTCCTTGATCACTGCCTCGCCCTTGC
TCACCATGGAGCCGGAGTCGGACACGCTATCGCCTCTTCCAGAATCTCTAGAGCTGTTCTTCCGCAGCCG
TCTTTTGGCCTTGGCGTTGATTCTGGCCTCATTGATGCTGCTGGCGCTGATCCAGTTGCCGTTGATCTCG
TTCTTAATTTCCTCGGTGCCGGCATTTTCCTCGTCGCCGCTGAACAGGCTGTCGCTCAGGTTGTCAGGAT
CAGCGGGGTTCACGTTCAGGATCTGCTCGTTTTCCACGTCCATCGTGGCCTTAAGGCTGAGGGTACCCCT
GGGGAGAGAGGTCGGTGATTCGGTCAACGAGGGAGCCGACTGCCGACGTGCGCTCCGGAGGCTTGCAGAA
TGCGGAACACCGCGCGGGCAGGAACAGGGCCCACACTACCGCCCCACACCCCGCCTCCCGCACCGCCCCT
TCCCGGCCGCTGCTCTCGGCGCGCCCTGCTGAGCAGCCGCTATTGGCCACAGCCCATCGCGGTCGGCGCG
CTGCCATTGCTCCCTGGCGCTGTCCGTCTGCGAGGGTACTAGTGAGACGTGCGGCTTCCGTTTGTCACGT
CCGGCACGCCGCGAACCGCAAGGAACCTTCCCGACTTAGGGGCGGAGCAGGAAGCGTCGCCGGGGGGCCC
ACAAGGGTAGCGGCGAAGATCCGGGTGACGCTGCGAACGGACGTGAAGAATGTGCGAGACCCAGGGTCGG
CGCCGCTGCGTTTCCCGGAACCACGCCCAGAGCAGCCGCGTCCCTGCGCAAACCCAGGGCTGCCTTGGAA
AAGGCGCAACCCCAACCCCGTGGATGCATTAAAAAACCTCCCACACCTCCCCCTGAACCTGAAACAAGCT
TGTGAGGTGTGAGCTGTGTCTTCATTCACTGGCACTATGCTCCCAGCATCCATGAGGCTGGCGTTGGGAA
AAGAAATTCTCAGGACCAGTATCCAGTGTGTGTCCCAATCCCGGCTTCACAGAATCAGTATTACCACTCT
TCAAGGCAGCAGTTAACATTTGTTTATCAGATGGGAATCTTTATTTTTGTATACTTCACCTAAAAGATTT
TTAAATGGGAGGGCAAGAATTTTATAACAAAAGGTTCACAATATTAGCTTCCTTATTTTTAGTAACTAAA
TTCCTTCTCCCCACCCCTTCCCAGGTTCCTGCCATCTCCCTGGCTTATGAGCAGGCTGAGAGTGACATCA
TGAAGAGACAGCCCAGAAATCCCAAAACAGACAAACTTGTGAATGAGCGGCTGATCAGCATGGCCTATGG
GCAGATTGGTAAGCTGCAGCCTGGAGTGGGAAGCTGGCACATCTAAGGCATCTGAGGTGATGGTGTCCAC
CTCAGGTTGAGGTTGATTTCAGAGACTGCAAATCCAGGCGACTTTCAGGTCTAGGATGAGCCCTAACGGA
GTGAGCCTGTGGAGTTTCTCTGAACTCTCTTCCATGTGAGAATACATCTGTTGCTGTTTGCCCAGTTACC
TTTTGTGGAAACTGGTTTTCTATACTGAGCACCTTGGAACTGGGCTCAACTCTGCCTGAGAAATGAGGAT
GTCCTTCCTCACTGAGCCTTGCGGAACAGGAGGCATGGTTCTAAGGGCTAGCCGGAAGCGCTCCTCCCTC
TGCGAGAGCAATGGCTCCGTCCGGTTTCGAGCCATATGGTGCACTCTCAGTACAATCTGCTCTGATGCCG
CATAGTTAAGCCAGCCCCGACACCCGCCAACACCCGCTGACGCGCCCTGACGGGCTTGTCTGCTCCCGGC
ATCCGCTTACAGACAAGCTGTGACCGTCTCCGGGAGCTGCATGTGTCAGAGGTTTTCACCGTCATCACCG
AAACGCGCGAGACGAAAGGGCCTCGTGATACGCCTATTTTTATAGGTTAATGTCATGATAATAATGGTTT
CTTAGACGTCAGGTGGCACTTTTCGGGGAAATGTGCGCGGAACCCCTATTTGTTTATTTTTCTAAATACA
TTCAAATATGTATCCGCTCATGAGACAATAACCCTGATAAATGCTTCAATAATATTGAAAAAGGAAGAGT
ATGAGTATTCAACATTTCCGTGTCGCCCTTATTCCCTTTTTTGCGGCATTTTGCCTTCCTGTTTTTGCTC
ACCCAGAAACGCTGGTGAAAGTAAAAGATGCTGAAGATCAGTTGGGTGCACGAGTGGGTTACATCGAACT
GGATCTCAACAGCGGTAAGATCCTTGAGAGTTTTCGCCCCGAAGAACGTTTTCCAATGATGAGCACTTTT
AAAGTTCTGCTATGTGGCGCGGTATTATCCCGTATTGACGCCGGGCAAGAGCAACTCGGTCGCCGCATAC
ACTATTCTCAGAATGACTTGGTTGAGTACTCACCAGTCACAGAAAAGCATCTTACGGATGGCATGACAGT
AAGAGAATTATGCAGTGCTGCCATAACCATGAGTGATAACACTGCGGCCAACTTACTTCTGACAACGATC
GGAGGACCGAAGGAGCTAACCGCTTTTTTGCACAACATGGGGGATCATGTAACTCGCCTTGATCGTTGGG
AACCGGAGCTGAATGAAGCCATACCAAACGACGAGCGTGACACCACGATGCCTGTAGCAATGGCAACAAC
GTTGCGCAAACTATTAACTGGCGAACTACTTACTCTAGCTTCCCGGCAACAATTAATAGACTGGATGGAG
GCGGATAAAGTTGCAGGACCACTTCTGCGCTCGGCCCTTCCGGCTGGCTGGTTTATTGCTGATAAATCTG
GAGCCGGTGAGCGTGGGTCTCGCGGTATCATTGCAGCACTGGGGCCAGATGGTAAGCCCTCCCGTATCGT
AGTTATCTACACGACGGGGAGTCAGGCAACTATGGATGAACGAAATAGACAGATCGCTGAGATAGGTGCC
TCACTGATTAAGCATTGGTAACTGTCAGACCAAGTTTACTCATATATACTTTAGATTGATTTAAAACTTC
ATTTTTAATTTAAAAGGATCTAGGTGAAGATCCTTTTTGATAATCTCATGACCAAAATCCCTTAACGTGA
GTTTTCGTTCCACTGAGCGTCAGACCCCGTAGAAAAGATCAAAGGATCTTCTTGAGATCCTTTTTTTCTG
CGCGTAATCTGCTGCTTGCAAACAAAAAAACCACCGCTACCAGCGGTGGTTTGTTTGCCGGATCAAGAGC
TACCAACTCTTTTTCCGAAGGTAACTGGCTTCAGCAGAGCGCAGATACCAAATACTGTTCTTCTAGTGTA
GCCGTAGTTAGGCCACCACTTCAAGAACTCTGTAGCACCGCCTACATACCTCGCTCTGCTAATCCTGTTA
CCAGTGGCTGCTGCCAGTGGCGATAAGTCGTGTCTTACCGGGTTGGACTCAAGACGATAGTTACCGGATA
AGGCGCAGCGGTCGGGCTGAACGGGGGGTTCGTGCACACAGCCCAGCTTGGAGCGAACGACCTACACCGA
ACTGAGATACCTACAGCGTGAGCTATGAGAAAGCGCCACGCTTCCCGAAGGGAGAAAGGCGGACAGGTAT
CCGGTAAGCGGCAGGGTCGGAACAGGAGAGCGCACGAGGGAGCTTCCAGGGGGAAACGCCTGGTATCTTT
ATAGTCCTGTCGGGTTTCGCCACCTCTGACTTGAGCGTCGATTTTTGTGATGCTCGTCAGGGGGGCGGAG
CCTATGGAAAAACGCCAGCAACGCGGCCTTTTTACGGTTCCTGGCCTTTTGCTGGCCTTTTGCTCACATG
TTCTTTCCTGCGTTATCCCCTGATTCTGTGGATAACCGTATTACCGCCTTTGAGTGAGCTGATACCGCTC
GCCGCAGCCGAACGACCGAGCGCAGCGAGTCAGTGAGCGAGGAAGCGGAAGAGCGCCCAATACGCAAACC
GCCTCTCCCCGCGCGTTGGCCGATTCATTAATGCAGAATTCCACCCACCAGAGTCATTACTTTGAGTAGC
TCTTGTTAATGCTGGGGGCTATGTTTGTTGTCACTTCTCAGTTCTGTTATTTGGTGTAGGGCCTGTGTGA
ATACTTGCCTGTGACGGTTCTCAGGCTTCATAAATAGTCTCAATAGGAAAGGAGCAGTGTCTGTAATGAG
TGCTCAGTGGGGGCATGCATCGCACTATTTCCATCGCTAGGAAAAGTGATTGGTATTAACCCGTTTTCCC
TTTTCTGGGGTAGGGTGCTATCGTGGCTGTGACTGGTGACGGTGTGAATGACTCTCCAGCTTTGAAGAAA
GCAGACATTGGGGTTGCTATGGGGATTGCTGGCTCAGATGTGTCCAAGCAAGCTGCTGACATGATTCTTC
TGGATGACAACTTTGCCTCAATTGTGACTGGAGTAGAGGAAGGTGAGAGCTATTTAAGGTGTACACCAAG
ATCTTATTCAGATACTGCCCATTAGCATCCATTTCTGTATACTTCTTGGATATGTTCAGTTTCCAGTGTG
CTTGTCTCATAAGCTAACAGTAAAAAATCTTGGTTTTCATAGGTCGTCTGATCTTTGATAACTTGAAGAA
ATCCATTGCTTATACCTTAACCAGTAACATTCCCGAGATCACCCCGTTCCTGATATTTATTATTGCAAAC
ATTCCACTACCACTGGGGAATGTCACCATCCTCTGCATTGACTTGGGCACTGACATGGTGAGTGTCACAA
CAGTCACAGATCGATATCAGACGTGATATGTCGACCCATAGAGCCCACCGCATCCCCAGCATGCCTGCTA
TTGTCTTCCCAATCCTCCCCCTTGCTGTCCTGCCCCACCCCACCCCCCAGAATAGAATGACACCTACTCA
GACAATGCGATGCAATTTCCTCATTTTATTAGGAAAGGACAGTGGGAGTGGCACCTTCCAGGGTCAAGGA
AGGCACGGGGGAGGGGCAAACAACAGATGGCTGGCAACTAGAAGGCACAGCC
